Addgene plasmid #132948: pET-S9
Purpose: Expresses N-terminal 6xHis-tagged S9 ribosomal protein in E.coli
Depositing lab: James Williamson. Depositing organization: Scripps California (The Scripps Research Institute). Publication: Transient Protein-RNA Interactions Guide Nascent Ribosomal RNA Folding. Duss O, Stepanyuk GA, Puglisi JD, Williamson JR. Cell. 2019 Nov 27;179(6):1357-1369.e16. doi: 10.1016/j.cell.2019.10.035. Epub 2019 Nov 21. PubMed 31761533.
Backbone
  Vector backbone: pET-Sumo
  Backbone manufacturer: Invitrogen
  Modifications to backbone: Sumo tag is removed
  Vector type: Bacterial Expression
Growth in bacteria
  Bacterial resistance: Kanamycin, 50 μg/mL
  Growth temperature: 37°C
  Growth strain: DH5alpha
  Copy number: High Copy
Gene/Insert
  Gene/Insert name: 30S ribosomal subunit protein S9
  Species: E.coli
  Insert size (bp): 426
  Mutation: E52C
  Entrez Gene: rpsI (a.k.a. b3230, ECK3219)
  Promoter: T7
  Tag / fusion protein: N-terminal 6xHis-tag (N terminal on insert)
  Cloning method: Gibson Cloning
  Sequencing primers: 5′ T7 forward; 3′ T7 reverse
Terms and licenses: Academic/Nonprofit Terms; Industry Terms: Not Available to Industry
How to cite: pET-S9 was a gift from James Williamson (Addgene plasmid # 132948 ; http://n2t.net/addgene:132948 ; RRID:Addgene_132948)
