[The description below was written by a language model from this plasmid's Addgene catalogue record and pLannotate feature annotations shown in this document.]
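Description:
pET-S9 is a bacterial expression plasmid for producing the Escherichia coli 30S ribosomal subunit protein S9 (rpsI) with an N-terminal 6xHis tag. It is built on the pET-Sumo backbone from which the SUMO fusion partner has been removed, with the insert introduced by Gibson assembly. The sequenced plasmid is 5,712 nt. It carries a ColE1/pMB1-type origin together with the pBR322 bom region and the rop gene, plus an f1 phage origin, and is selected with kanamycin through an aph(3')-Ia aminoglycoside phosphotransferase gene. The catalogue lists it as high copy, although rop is normally associated with reduced copy number. Short tetracycline-resistance fragments in the annotation are backbone remnants rather than functional markers.

Expression is driven by a T7 promoter followed immediately by a lac operator and the phage T7 gene 10 ribosome binding site, and transcription ends at a T7 terminator. The plasmid also encodes lacI under its own promoter, so the cassette is repressed until induced with IPTG or lactose in a host supplying T7 RNA polymerase. A short annotation hit just upstream of rpsI corresponds to the His tag. The small His-tag and SET1 fragments annotated downstream of the coding sequence look like residual vector sequence, and the record does not indicate that they are part of the expressed protein.

The S9 coding sequence carries an E52C substitution, introducing a cysteine. The record does not state its purpose, though single cysteines of this kind are commonly used for site-specific labelling. The associated work concerns protein-RNA interactions during nascent ribosomal RNA folding, consistent with use of the purified recombinant protein in in vitro ribosome assembly studies.
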