Features (pLannotate 1.2.2; 20 found; start..end, strand, type, name):
    205..223     +  promoter       T7 promoter: promoter for bacteriophage T7 RNA polymerase
    224..248     +  protein_bind   lac operator: The lac repressor binds to the lac operator to inhibit transcription in E. coli. This inhibition can be relieved by adding lactose or isopropyl-β-D-thiogalactopyranoside (IPTG). lac repressor encoded by lacI
    263..285     +  RBS            RBS: efficient ribosome binding site from bacteriophage T7 gene 10 (Olins and Rangwala, 1989)
    305..321     +  CDS            capTEV™ (fragment): composite tag for in vivo biotinylation, TEV protease cleavage, and 6xHis tagging
    329..715     +  CDS            rpsI: RS9_ECOLI - Experimental evidence at protein level: Swiss-Prot protein existence level 1. The C-terminal tail plays a role in the affinity of the 30S P site for different tRNAs. Mutations that decrease this affinity are suppressed in the 70S ribosome. From Escherichia coli (strain K12).
    781..798     +  CDS            9xHis (fragment): 9xHis affinity tag
    808..857     +  CDS            SET1 (fragment): solubility-enhancement tag derived from T7 phage gene 10B
    865..912     +  terminator     T7 terminator: transcription terminator for bacteriophage T7 RNA polymerase
    949..1377    +  rep_origin     f1 ori (sequence partly withheld): f1 bacteriophage origin of replication; arrow indicates direction of (+) strand synthesis
   1430..1487    +  promoter       AmpR promoter (fragment): bla
   1496..2311    -  CDS            KanR: aminoglycoside phosphotransferase; aph(3')-Ia; confers resistance to kanamycin in bacteria or G418 (Geneticin®) in eukaryotes
   2433..3021    +  rep_origin     ori: high-copy-number ColE1/pMB1/pBR322/pUC origin of replication
   3207..3346    -  misc_feature   bom: basis of mobility region from pBR322
   3448..3639    -  CDS            rop: Rop protein, which maintains plasmids at low copy number; rop
   3656..4036    +  CDS            YPB1_ECOLX: Protein predicted: Swiss-Prot protein existence level 4. From Escherichia coli.
   4108..4399    -  CDS            TcR (fragment): tetracycline efflux protein; tet; confers resistance to tetracycline
   4414..4435    -  protein_bind   CAP binding site: CAP binding activates transcription in the presence of cAMP. E. coli catabolite activator protein
   4448..5530    -  CDS            lacI: lac repressor; lacI; The lac repressor binds to the lac operator to inhibit transcription in E. coli. This inhibition can be relieved by adding lactose or isopropyl-β-D-thiogalactopyranoside (IPTG).
   5531..5608    -  promoter       lacI promoter: lacI
   5616..183     -  CDS            TcR (fragment) (across the origin): tetracycline efflux protein; tet; confers resistance to tetracycline
>Addgene plasmid #132948 | pET-S9 | addgene full sequence | sequence record 263316 | Addgene NGS Result
GAGATGGCGCCCAACAGTCCCCCGGCCACGGGGCCTGCCACCATACCCACGCCGAAACAAGCGCTCATGA
GCCCGAAGTGGCGAGCCCGATCTTCCCCATCGGTGATGTCGGCGATATAGGCGCCAGCAACCGCACCTGT
GGCGCCGGTGATGCCGGCCACGATGCGTCCGGCGTAGAGGATCGAGATCTCGATCCCGCGAAATTAATAC
GACTCACTATAGGGGAATTGTGAGCGGATAACAATTCCCCTCTAGAAATAATTTTGTTTAACTTTAAGAA
GGAGATATACATATGGGCAGCAGCCATCATCATCATCATCACTGGGGCGCTGAAAATCAATACTACGGCA
CTGGTCGCCGCAAAAGTTCCGCAGCTCGCGTTTTCATCAAACCGGGCAACGGTAAAATCGTAATCAACCA
ACGTTCTCTGGAACAGTACTTCGGTCGTGAAACTGCCCGCATGGTAGTTCGTCAGCCGCTGTGTCTGGTC
GACATGGTTGAGAAACTGGACCTGTACATCACCGTTAAAGGTGGTGGTATCTCTGGTCAGGCTGGTGCGA
TCCGTCACGGTATCACCCGCGCTCTGATGGAATACGACGAGTCCCTGCGTTCTGAACTGCGTAAAGCTGG
CTTCGTTACTCGTGACGCTCGTCAGGTTGAACGTAAGAAAGTCGGTCTGCGTAAAGCACGTCGTCGTCCG
CAGTTCTCCAAACGTTAAAGACAAGCTTAGGTATTTATTCGGCGCAAAGTGCGTCGGGTGATGCTGCCAA
CTTAGTCGAGCACCACCACCACCACCACTGAGATCCGGCTGCTAACAAAGCCCGAAAGGAAGCTGAGTTG
GCTGCTGCCACCGCTGAGCAATAACTAGCATAACCCCTTGGGGCCTCTAAACGGGTCTTGAGGGGTTTTT
TGCTGAAAGGAGGAACTATATCCGGATTGGCGAATGGG
[124 nt withheld, positions 949-1072]
C
[91 nt withheld, positions 1074-1164]
A
[49 nt withheld, positions 1166-1214]
CCTTTGACGTTGGAGTCCACGTTCTTT
[37 nt withheld, positions 1242-1278]
ACCCTATCTCGGTCTATTCTTTTGATTTATAAGGGATTTTGCCGATTTCGGCCTATTGGTTAAAAAATGA
GCTGATTTAACAAAAATTTAACGCGAATTTTAACAAAATATTAACGCTTACAATTTAGGTGGCACTTTTC
GGGGAAATGTGCGCGGAACCCCTATTTGTTTATTTTTCTAAATACATTCAAATATGTATCCGCTCATGAA
TTAATTCTTAGAAAAACTCATCGAGCATCAAATGAAACTGCAATTTATTCATATCAGGATTATCAATACC
ATATTTTTGAAAAAGCCGTTTCTGTAATGAAGGAGAAAACTCACCGAGGCAGTTCCATAGGATGGCAAGA
TCCTGGTATCGGTCTGCGATTCCGACTCGTCCAACATCAATACAACCTATTAATTTCCCCTCGTCAAAAA
TAAGGTTATCAAGTGAGAAATCACCATGAGTGACGACTGAATCCGGTGAGAATGGCAAAAGTTTATGCAT
TTCTTTCCAGACTTGTTCAACAGGCCAGCCATTACGCTCGTCATCAAAATCACTCGCATCAACCAAACCG
TTATTCATTCGTGATTGCGCCTGAGCGAGACGAAATACGCGATCGCTGTTAAAAGGACAATTACAAACAG
GAATCGAATGCAACCGGCGCAGGAACACTGCCAGCGCATCAACAATATTTTCACCTGAATCAGGATATTC
TTCTAATACCTGGAATGCTGTTTTCCCGGGGATCGCAGTGGTGAGTAACCATGCATCATCAGGAGTACGG
ATAAAATGCTTGATGGTCGGAAGAGGCATAAATTCCGTCAGCCAGTTTAGTCTGACCATCTCATCTGTAA
CATCATTGGCAACGCTACCTTTGCCATGTTTCAGAAACAACTCTGGCGCATCGGGCTTCCCATACAATCG
ATAGATTGTCGCACCTGATTGCCCGACATTATCGCGAGCCCATTTATACCCATATAAATCAGCATCCATG
TTGGAATTTAATCGCGGCCTAGAGCAAGACGTTTCCCGTTGAATATGGCTCATAACACCCCTTGTATTAC
TGTTTATGTAAGCAGACAGTTTTATTGTTCATGACCAAAATCCCTTAACGTGAGTTTTCGTTCCACTGAG
CGTCAGACCCCGTAGAAAAGATCAAAGGATCTTCTTGAGATCCTTTTTTTCTGCGCGTAATCTGCTGCTT
GCAAACAAAAAAACCACCGCTACCAGCGGTGGTTTGTTTGCCGGATCAAGAGCTACCAACTCTTTTTCCG
AAGGTAACTGGCTTCAGCAGAGCGCAGATACCAAATACTGTCCTTCTAGTGTAGCCGTAGTTAGGCCACC
ACTTCAAGAACTCTGTAGCACCGCCTACATACCTCGCTCTGCTAATCCTGTTACCAGTGGCTGCTGCCAG
TGGCGATAAGTCGTGTCTTACCGGGTTGGACTCAAGACGATAGTTACCGGATAAGGCGCAGCGGTCGGGC
TGAACGGGGGGTTCGTGCACACAGCCCAGCTTGGAGCGAACGACCTACACCGAACTGAGATACCTACAGC
GTGAGCTATGAGAAAGCGCCACGCTTCCCGAAGGGAGAAAGGCGGACAGGTATCCGGTAAGCGGCAGGGT
CGGAACAGGAGAGCGCACGAGGGAGCTTCCAGGGGGAAACGCCTGGTATCTTTATAGTCCTGTCGGGTTT
CGCCACCTCTGACTTGAGCGTCGATTTTTGTGATGCTCGTCAGGGGGGCGGAGCCTATGGAAAAACGCCA
GCAACGCGGCCTTTTTACGGTTCCTGGCCTTTTGCTGGCCTTTTGCTCACATGTTCTTTCCTGCGTTATC
CCCTGATTCTGTGGATAACCGTATTACCGCCTTTGAGTGAGCTGATACCGCTCGCCGCAGCCGAACGACC
GAGCGCAGCGAGTCAGTGAGCGAGGAAGCGGAAGAGCGCCTGATGCGGTATTTTCTCCTTACGCATCTGT
GCGGTATTTCACACCGCAATGGTGCACTCTCAGTACAATCTGCTCTGATGCCGCATAGTTAAGCCAGTAT
ACACTCCGCTATCGCTACGTGACTGGGTCATGGCTGCGCCCCGACACCCGCCAACACCCGCTGACGCGCC
CTGACGGGCTTGTCTGCTCCCGGCATCCGCTTACAGACAAGCTGTGACCGTCTCCGGGAGCTGCATGTGT
CAGAGGTTTTCACCGTCATCACCGAAACGCGCGAGGCAGCTGCGGTAAAGCTCATCAGCGTGGTCGTGAA
GCGATTCACAGATGTCTGCCTGTTCATCCGCGTCCAGCTCGTTGAGTTTCTCCAGAAGCGTTAATGTCTG
GCTTCTGATAAAGCGGGCCATGTTAAGGGCGGTTTTTTCCTGTTTGGTCACTGATGCCTCCGTGTAAGGG
GGATTTCTGTTCATGGGGGTAATGATACCGATGAAACGAGAGAGGATGCTCACGATACGGGTTACTGATG
ATGAACATGCCCGGTTACTGGAACGTTGTGAGGGTAAACAACTGGCGGTATGGATGCGGCGGGACCAGAG
AAAAATCACTCAGGGTCAATGCCAGCGCTTCGTTAATACAGATGTAGGTGTTCCACAGGGTAGCCAGCAG
CATCCTGCGATGCAGATCCGGAACATAATGGTGCAGGGCGCTGACTTCCGCGTTTCCAGACTTTACGAAA
CACGGAAACCGAAGACCATTCATGTTGTTGCTCAGGTCGCAGACGTTTTGCAGCAGCAGTCGCTTCACGT
TCGCTCGCGTATCGGTGATTCATTCTGCTAACCAGTAAGGCAACCCCGCCAGCCTAGCCGGGTCCTCAAC
GACAGGAGCACGATCATGCGCACCCGTGGGGCCGCCATGCCGGCGATAATGGCCTGCTTCTCGCCGAAAC
GTTTGGTGGCGGGACCAGTGACGAAGGCTTGAGCGAGGGCGTGCAAGATTCCGAATACCGCAAGCGACAG
GCCGATCATCGTCGCGCTCCAGCGAAAGCGGTCCTCGCCGAAAATGACCCAGAGCGCTGCCGGCACCTGT
CCTACGAGTTGCATGATAAAGAAGACAGTCATAAGTGCGGCGACGATAGTCATGCCCCGCGCCCACCGGA
AGGAGCTGACTGGGTTGAAGGCTCTCAAGGGCATCGGTCGAGATCCCGGTGCCTAATGAGTGAGCTAACT
TACATTAATTGCGTTGCGCTCACTGCCCGCTTTCCAGTCGGGAAACCTGTCGTGCCAGCTGCATTAATGA
ATCGGCCAACGCGCGGGGAGAGGCGGTTTGCGTATTGGGCGCCAGGGTGGTTTTTCTTTTCACCAGTGAG
ACGGGCAACAGCTGATTGCCCTTCACCGCCTGGCCCTGAGAGAGTTGCAGCAAGCGGTCCACGCTGGTTT
GCCCCAGCAGGCGAAAATCCTGTTTGATGGTGGTTAACGGCGGGATATAACATGAGCTGTCTTCGGTATC
GTCGTATCCCACTACCGAGATATCCGCACCAACGCGCAGCCCGGACTCGGTAATGGCGCGCATTGCGCCC
AGCGCCATCTGATCGTTGGCAACCAGCATCGCAGTGGGAACGATGCCCTCATTCAGCATTTGCATGGTTT
GTTGAAAACCGGACATGGCACTCCAGTCGCCTTCCCGTTCCGCTATCGGCTGAATTTGATTGCGAGTGAG
ATATTTATGCCAGCCAGCCAGACGCAGACGCGCCGAGACAGAACTTAATGGGCCCGCTAACAGCGCGATT
TGCTGGTGACCCAATGCGACCAGATGCTCCACGCCCAGTCGCGTACCGTCTTCATGGGAGAAAATAATAC
TGTTGATGGGTGTCTGGTCAGAGACATCAAGAAATAACGCCGGAACATTAGTGCAGGCAGCTTCCACAGC
AATGGCATCCTGGTCATCCAGCGGATAGTTAATGATCAGCCCACTGACGCGTTGCGCGAGAAGATTGTGC
ACCGCCGCTTTACAGGCTTCGACGCCGCTTCGTTCTACCATCGACACCACCACGCTGGCACCCAGTTGAT
CGGCGCGAGATTTAATCGCCGCGACAATTTGCGACGGCGCGTGCAGGGCCAGACTGGAGGTGGCAACGCC
AATCAGCAACGACTGTTTGCCCGCCAGTTGTTGTGCCACGCGGTTGGGAATGTAATTCAGCTCCGCCATC
GCCGCTTCCACTTTTTCCCGCGTTTTCGCAGAAACGTGGCTGGCCTGGTTCACCACGCGGGAAACGGTCT
GATAAGAGACACCGGCATACTCTGCGACATCGTATAACGTTACTGGTTTCACATTCACCACCCTGAATTG
ACTCTCTTCCGGGCGCTATCATGCCATACCGCGAAAGGTTTTGCGCCATTCGATGGTGTCCGGGATCTCG
ACGCTCTCCCTTATGCGACTCCTGCATTAGGAAGCAGCCCAGTAGTAGGTTGAGGCCGTTGAGCACCGCC
GCCGCAAGGAATGGTGCATGCAAG
