>Addgene plasmid #132948 | pET-S9 | depositor partial sequence | sequence record 255533 | T7 promoter forward
AGATATACATATGGGCAGCAGCCATCATCATCATCATCACTGGGGCGCTGAAAATCAATACTACGGCACT
GGTCGCCGCAAAAGTTCCGCAGCTCGCGTTTTCATCAAACCGGGCAACGGTAAAATCGTAATCAACCAAC
GTTCTCTGGAACAGTACTTCGGTCGTGAAACTGCCCGCATGGTAGTTCGTCAGCCGCTGTGTCTGGTCGA
CATGGTTGAGAAACTGGACCTGTACATCACCGTTAAAGGTGGTGGTATCTCTGGTCAGGCTGGTGCGATC
CGTCACGGTATCACCCGCGCTCTGATGGAATACGACGAGTCCCTGCGTTCTGAACTGCGTAAAGCTGGCT
TCGTTACTCGTGACGCTCGTCAGGTTGAACGTAAGAAAGTCGGTCTGCGTAAAGCACGTCGTCGTCCGCA
GTTCTCCAAACGTTAAAGACAAGCTTA
